Addgene plasmid #123774: MTK3a_022
Purpose: Encodes Gibberellin Insensitive tagged with his and tagBFP as a Type 3a part to be used in the MTK system
Depositing lab: Hana El-Samad. Depositing organization: University of California, San Francisco (UCSF). Publication: A Toolkit for Rapid Modular Construction of Biological Circuits in Mammalian Cells. Fonseca JP, Bonny AR, Kumar GR, Ng AH, Town J, Wu QC, Aslankoohi E, Chen SY, Dods G, Harrigan P, Osimiri LC, Kistler AL, El-Samad H. ACS Synth Biol. 2019 Nov 15;8(11):2593-2606. doi: 10.1021/acssynbio.9b00322. Epub 2019 Nov 5. PubMed 31686495.
Backbone
  Vector backbone: MTK0_027
  Vector type: Mammalian Expression
Growth in bacteria
  Bacterial resistance: Chloramphenicol, 25 μg/mL
  Growth temperature: 37°C
  Growth strain: DH5alpha
  Copy number: Unknown
Gene/Insert
  Gene/Insert name: his::GAI::tagBFP::linker
  Species: Synthetic
  Cloning method: Restriction Enzyme; 5′ cloning site BsmBI (destroyed during cloning); 3′ cloning site BsmBI (destroyed during cloning)
Terms and licenses: Academic/Nonprofit Terms; Industry Terms: Not Available to Industry
Depositor comments: Type 3a parts are used for N-terminal coding sequences in the MTK system. Part sequence is from https://doi.org/10.1038/nmeth.4042 Please visit https://www.biorxiv.org/content/10.1101/506188v2 for BioRxiv preprint
How to cite: MTK3a_022 was a gift from Hana El-Samad (Addgene plasmid # 123774 ; http://n2t.net/addgene:123774 ; RRID:Addgene_123774)
