[The description below was written by a language model from this plasmid's Addgene catalogue record and pLannotate feature annotations shown in this document.]
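Description:
MTK3a_022 is a small (about 2.7 kb) part plasmid from the Mammalian Toolkit (MTK), a modular hierarchical cloning system for building genetic circuits in mammalian cells. It is built on the MTK0_027 part-entry backbone and is catalogued as a mammalian expression vector. The feature table, however, shows no mammalian promoter, polyadenylation signal or mammalian selection marker. In this form the plasmid is therefore a storage and donor vector for a coding part rather than a stand-alone expression construct. It is propagated in E. coli through a high-copy ColE1/pUC-type origin and selected with chloramphenicol, using a cat gene driven by its native promoter. A minimal lambda t0 terminator lies between the resistance cassette and the insert.

The payload is a synthetic fusion described as his::GAI::tagBFP::linker. The annotation identifies a roughly 300 bp fragment of Arabidopsis thaliana GAI (Gibberellin Insensitive, also called RGA2), followed directly by the monomeric blue fluorescent protein TagBFP. The His tag and the trailing linker named in the record are not annotated separately. The insert was placed in the backbone through BsmBI sites that were destroyed during cloning. As a Type 3a part it occupies the N-terminal coding position, so it is meant to be joined in frame to a downstream coding part and combined with promoter and terminator parts to make a complete transcriptional unit. GAI is a plant gibberellin-signalling protein, and fragments of it are commonly used as one half of gibberellin-inducible dimerisation systems. That would suit a fluorescently trackable, N-terminal GAI module, but the record itself does not state the intended application beyond use in the MTK system.
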