Features (pLannotate 1.2.2; 6 found; start..end, strand, type, name):
     56..644     +  rep_origin     ori: high-copy-number ColE1/pMB1/pBR322/pUC origin of replication
    756..1049    +  CDS            GAI (fragment): GAI_ARATH - Also known as RGA2 From Arabidopsis thaliana (Mouse-ear cress).
   1059..1757    +  CDS            TagBFP: TagBFP is a basic (constitutively fluorescent) blue fluorescent protein published in 2008, derived from Entacmaea quadricolor. It is reported to be a very rapidly-maturing monomer with very low acid sensitivity.
   1792..1826    -  terminator     lambda t0 terminator: minimal transcription terminator from phage lambda (Scholtissek and Grosse, 1987)
   1900..2556    -  CDS            cat: CAT_ECOLX - Experimental evidence at protein level: Swiss-Prot protein existence level 1. This enzyme is an effector of chloramphenicol resistance in bacteria. From Escherichia coli. This protein is used as a marker in many commonly used cloning vectors, such as pACYC184.
   2557..2654    -  promoter       cat promoter: promoter of the E. coli cat gene encoding chloramphenicol acetyltransferase
>Addgene plasmid #123774 | MTK3a_022 | addgene full sequence | sequence record 249068 | Addgene NGS Result
GTGAGTTTTCGTTCCACTGAGCGTCAGACCCCGTAGAAAAGATCAAAGGATCTTCTTGAGATCCTTTTTT
TCTGCGCGTAATCTGCTGCTTGCAAACAAAAAAACCACCGCTACCAGCGGTGGTTTGTTTGCCGGATCAA
GAGCTACCAACTCTTTTTCCGAAGGTAACTGGCTTCAGCAGAGCGCAGATACCAAATACTGTTCTTCTAG
TGTAGCCGTAGTTAGGCCACCACTTCAAGAACTCTGTAGCACCGCCTACATACCTCGCTCTGCTAATCCT
GTTACCAGTGGCTGCTGCCAGTGGCGATAAGTCGTGTCTTACCGGGTTGGACTCAAGACGATAGTTACCG
GATAAGGCGCAGCGGTCGGGCTGAACGGGGGGTTCGTGCACACAGCCCAGCTTGGAGCGAACGACCTACA
CCGAACTGAGATACCTACAGCGTGAGCTATGAGAAAGCGCCACGCTTCCCGAAGGGAGAAAGGCGGACAG
GTATCCGGTAAGCGGCAGGGTCGGAACAGGAGAGCGCACGAGGGAGCTTCCAGGGGGAAACGCCTGGTAT
CTTTATAGTCCTGTCGGGTTTCGCCACCTCTGACTTGAGCGTCGATTTTTGTGATGCTCGTCAGGGGGGC
GGAGCCTATGGAAAAACGCCAGCAACGCGGCCTTTTTACGGTTCCTGGCCTTTTGCTGGCCTTTTGCTCA
CATGTTCTTTCCTGCGTTATCCCCTGATTCTGTGGATAACCGTAGTCGGTCTCATATGAAGAGAGATCAT
CATCATCATCATCATCAAGATAAGAAGACTATGATGATGAATGAAGAAGACGACGGTAACGGCATGGATG
AGCTTCTAGCTGTTCTTGGTTACAAGGTTAGGTCATCCGAAATGGCTGATGTTGCTCAGAAACTCGAGCA
GCTTGAAGTTATGATGTCTAATGTTCAAGAAGACGATCTTTCTCAACTCGCTACTGAGACTGTTCACTAT
AATCCGGCGGAGCTTTACACGTGGCTTGATTCTATGCTCACCGACCTTAATCATATGTCAAGCGCTGCAG
GTGCTACCATGAGCGAGCTGATTAAGGAGAACATGCACATGAAGCTGTACATGGAGGGCACCGTGGACAA
CCATCACTTCAAGTGCACATCCGAGGGCGAAGGCAAGCCCTACGAGGGCACCCAGACCATGAGAATCAAG
GTGGTCGAGGGCGGCCCTCTCCCCTTCGCCTTCGACATCCTGGCTACTAGCTTCCTCTACGGCAGCAAGA
CCTTCATCAACCACACCCAGGGCATCCCCGACTTCTTCAAGCAGTCCTTCCCTGAGGGCTTCACATGGGA
GAGAGTCACCACATACGAAGACGGGGGCGTGCTGACCGCTACCCAGGACACCAGCCTCCAGGACGGCTGC
CTCATCTACAACGTCAAGATCAGAGGGGTGAACTTCACATCCAACGGCCCTGTGATGCAGAAGAAAACAC
TCGGCTGGGAGGCCTTCACCGAAACGCTGTACCCCGCTGACGGCGGCCTGGAAGGCAGAAACGACATGGC
CCTGAAGCTCGTGGGCGGGAGCCATCTGATCGCAAACATCAAGACCACATATAGATCCAAGAAACCCGCT
AAGAACCTCAAGATGCCTGGCGTCTACTATGTGGACTACAGACTGGAAAGAATCAAGGAGGCCAACAACG
AAACCTACGTCGAGCAGCACGAGGTGGCAGTGGCCAGATACTGCGACCTCCCTAGCAAACTGGGGCACAA
GCTTAATTCAAGCGCTGCAGGTGGTTCTTGAGACCAGACCAATAAAAAACGCCCGGCGGCAACCGAGCGT
TCTGAACAAATCCAGATGGAGTTCTGAGGTCATTACTGGATCTATCAACAGGAGTCCAAGCGAGCTCGAT
ATCAAATTACGCCCCGCCCTGCCACTCATCGCAGTACTGTTGTAATTCATTAAGCATTCTGCCGACATGG
AAGCCATCACAAACGGCATGATGAACCTGAATCGCCAGCGGCATCAGCACCTTGTCGCCTTGCGTATAAT
ATTTGCCCATGGTGAAAACGGGGGCGAAGAAGTTGTCCATATTGGCCACGTTTAAATCAAAACTGGTGAA
ACTCACCCAGGGATTGGCTGAAACGAAAAACATATTCTCAATAAACCCTTTAGGGAAATAGGCCAGGTTT
TCACCGTAACACGCCACATCTTGCGAATATATGTGTAGAAACTGCCGGAAATCGTCGTGGTATTCACTCC
AGAGCGATGAAAACGTTTCAGTTTGCTCATGGAAAACGGTGTAACAAGGGTGAACACTATCCCATATCAC
CAGCTCACCGTCTTTCATTGCCATACGAAATTCCGGATGAGCATTCATCAGGCGGGCAAGAATGTGAATA
AAGGCCGGATAAAACTTGTGCTTATTTTTCTTTACGGTCTTTAAAAAGGCCGTAATATCCAGCTGAACGG
TCTGGTTATAGGTACATTGAGCAACTGACTGAAATGCCTCAAAATGTTCTTTACGATGCCATTGGGATAT
ATCAACGGTGGTATATCCAGTGATTTTTTTCTCCATTTTAGCTTCCTTAGCTCCTGAAAATCTCGATAAC
TCAAAAAATACGCCCGGTAGTGATCTTATTTCATTATGGTGAAAGTTGGAACCTCTTACGTGCCCGATCA
ATCATGACCAAAATCCCTTAAC
